>Addgene plasmid #84919 | hGli3 6x his | depositor partial sequence | sequence record 163280 | gli3
ATGGGGGGTTCTCATCATCATCATCATCATGGTATGGCTAGCATGACTGGTGGACAGCAAATGGGTCGGG
ATCTGTACGACGATGACGATAAGGTACCAGGATCCAGTGTGGTGGAATTCTGCAGATATCCAGCACAGTG
GCGGCCGCTCGAGTCTAGAATGGAGGCCCAGTCCCACAGCTCCACGACCACTGAAAAGAAAAAAGTTGAG
AATTCCATAGTGAAGTGCTCCACTCGAACAGATGTGAGCGAGAAAGCCGTTGCCTCCAGCACCACTTCTA
ATGAGGATGAAAGTCCTGGACAGACTTATCACAGAGAGAGAAGAAACGCAATCACTATGCAGCCACAGAA
TGTCCAGGGGCTCAGCAAAGTCAGTGAGGAACCTTCAACATCGAGTGACGAGAGGGCCTCATTGATCAAG
AAAGAGATCCATGGGTCCCTGCCACACGTGGCGGAGCCCTCTGTGCCGTACCGCGGGACGGTGTTTGCCA
TGGACCCCAGGAATGGTTACATGGAGCCCCACTACCACCCTCCTCATCTTTTCCCTGCCTTCCATCCTCC
TGTACCAATTGATGCCAGACATCATGAGGGCCGTTACCATTACGATCCATCTCCGATTCCTCCATTGCAT
ATGACTTCCGCCTTATCTAGTAGCCCTACGTATCCGGACCTGCCCTTCATTAGGATCTCCCCACACCGGA
ACCCCACTGCTGCTTCCGAGTCTCCCTTCAGCCCTCCACATCCCTACATTAATCCCTACATGGACTATAT
CCGCTCCTTGCACAGCAGCCCATCGCTCTCCATGATCTCAGCAACCCGTGGGCTGAGCCCTACAGATGCG
CCCCATGCAGGAGTCAGCCCAGCAGAATACTATCATCAGATGGCCCTGCTAACTGGCCAGCGCAGCCCCT
ATGCAGACATTATTCCCTCAGCTGCCACCGCCGGCACGGGGGCCATCCACATGGAATATCTTCATGCTAT
GGATAGCACCAGATTCTCCAGCCCCAGGCTGTCAGCCAGGCCGAGCCGAAAACGTACACTGTCCATATCA
CCACTCTCCGATCATAGCTTTGACCTTCAGACCATGATAAGGACGTCTCCCAACTCCTTGGTCACGATTC
TCAATAATTCCCGTAGCAGCTCTTCAGCAAGTGGCTCCTATGGTCACTTATCTGCAAGTGCAATCAGCCC
TGCCTTGAGCTTCACCTACTCTTCCGCGCCCGTCTCTCTCCACATGCATCAGCAGATCCTAAGCCGACAA
CAGAGCTTAGGTTCAGCCTTTGGACACAGCCCTCCACTCATCCACCCTGCCCCAACTTTTCCAACACAGA
GGCCTATTCCAGGGATCCCTACGGTTCTGAACCCCGTCCAGGTCAGCTCCGGCCCTTCTGAGTCCTCACA
GAACAAGCCCACGAGTGAGTCTGCAGTGAGCAGCACTGGTGACCCGATGCACAACAAGAGGTCCAAGATC
AAACCCGATGAAGACCTCCCCAGCCCAGGGGCTCGGGGGCAGCAGGAACAGCCCGAAGGAACAACCCTTG
TCAAGGAGGAAGGGGACAAAGATGAAAGCAAACAGGAGCCTGAAGTCATCTATGAGACAAACTGCCACTG
GGAAGGCTGCGCGAGGGAGTTCGACACCCAAGAGCAGCTTGTGCACCATATAAATAACGACCATATTCAT
GGAGAGAAGAAGGAGTTCGTGTGCAGGTGGCTGGACTGCTCAAGAGAGCAGAAACCCTTCAAAGCCCAGT
ATATGTTGGTAGTGCATATGAGAAGACACACGGGCGAGAAGCCTCACAAATGCACTTTTGAAGGTTGCAC
AAAGGCCTACTCGAGACTAGAAAACTTGAAAACACACTTGAGATCTCACACTGGAGAGAAACCATACGTC
TGTGAGCACGAAGGTTGCAACAAGGCTTTCTCAAATGCCTCTGATCGCGCCAAACACCAAAACAGAACGC
ATTCCAATGAGAAACCATATGTGTGCAAAATCCCAGGCTGCACTAAGCGTTACACAGACCCAAGCTCCCT
CCGGAAACATGTGAAGACAGTGCATGGCCCAGAGGCTCATGTCACCAAGAAGCAGCGAGGGGACATCCAT
CCTCGGCCGCCACCCCCGAGAGATTCCGGCAGCCATTCACAGTCCAGGTCGCCTGGCCGACCGACTCAGG
GAGCCCTTGGTGAGCAGCAGGACCTCAGCAACACTACCTCAAAGCGGGAAGAATGCCTCCAGGTGAAAAC
CGTCAAGGCAGAGAAGCCAATGACATCTCAGCCAAGCCCTGGTGGTCAGTCTTCATGCAGCAGCCAACAG
TCCCCCATCAGCAACTATTCCAACAGTGGGCTCGAGCTTCCTCTGACCGATGGAGGTAGTATAGGAGACC
TCAGTGCCATCGATGAAACCCCAATCATGGACTCAACCATTTCCACTGCAACCACAGCCCTTGCTTTGCA
AGCCAGGAGAAACCCGGCAGGGACCAAATGGATGGAGCACGTAAAACTAGAAAGGCTAAAACAAGTGAAT
GGAATGTTTCCGCGACTGAACCCCATTCTACCCCCTAAAGCCCCTGCGGTCTCTCCTCTCATAGGAAATG
GCACACAGTCCAACAACACCTGCAGCTTGGGTGGGCCCATGACGCTTCTCCCGGGCAGAAGCGACCTCTC
TGGGGTGGACGTCACTATGCTGAACATGCTCAACAGAAGGGACAGCAGCGCCAGCACCATCAGCTCGGCC
TACCTGAGCAGCCGCCGCTCCTCAGGGATCTCGCCCTGCTTCTCCAGCCGCCGCTCCAGCGAGGCGTCAC
AGGCCGAGGGCCGGCCGCAGAACGTGAGCGTGGCCGACTCCTACGACCCCATCTCCACCGACGCCTCGCG
CCGCTCCAGCGAAGCCAGCCAGAGCGACGGCCTGCCCAGCCTGCTCAGCCTCACGCCCGCCCAGCAGTAC
CGCCTCAAGGCCAAGTACGCGGCTGCCACAGGAGGGCCGCCGCCGACGCCCCTGCCCAACATGGAGAGGA
TGAGCCTGAAGACGCGCCTGGCGCTGCTCGGGGATGCCCTCGAGCCTGGCGTGGCCCTGCCTCCAGTTCA
TGCCCCGAGGAGGTGCAGCGACGGGGGAGCCCACGGCTACGGGCGGCGCCACCTGCAGCCGCACGATGCG
CTGGGCCACGGCGTGAGGAGGGCCAGCGACCCGGTGCGGACAGGCTCCGAGGGCCTGGCCCTGCCTCGTG
TGCCGCGCTTCAGCAGCCTCAGCAGCTGCAACCCCCCGGCGATGGCCACGTCCGCGGAGAAGCGCAGTCT
CGTGCTTCAGAATTACACGCGGCCCGAGGGCGGCCAGTCCCGAAACTTCCACTCGTCCCCCTGTCCTCCC
AGCATCACCGAGAACGTCACCCTGGAGTCCCTGACCATGGACGCTGATGCCAACCTGAACGATGAGGATT
TCCTGCCGGACGACGTGGTGCAGTATTTAAATTCCCAGAACCAAGCAGGGTACGAGCAGCACTTCCCCAG
CGCCCTCCCGGACGACAGCAAAGTGCCCCACGGGCCCGGTGACTTTGACGCGCCCGGGCTGCCAGACAGC
CACGCTGGCCAGCAGTTCCATGCCCTCGAGCAGCCCTGCCCCGAGGGCAGCAAAACCGACCTGCCCATTC
AGTGGAACGAAGTCAGCTCCGGAAGCGCCGACCTGTCCTCCTCCAAGCTCAAGTGTGGGCCGCGGCCCGC
TGTGCCGCAGACTCGCGCCTTTGGGTTCTGCAACGGCATGGTCGTCCACCCGCAGAACCCCTTGAGGAGC
GGGCCTGCTGGGGGCTATCAGACCCTCGGGGAGAACAGCAACCCCTACGGTGGCCCAGAGCACTTGATGC
TCCACAACAGCCCCGGAAGTGGCACCAGTGGAAACGCCTTCCATGAACAGCCCTGTAAGGCCCCGCAGTA
TGGGAACTGTCTCAACAGGCAGCCAGTGGCCCCTGGTGCACTCGACGGTGCCTGTGGTGCCGGGATTCAA
GCCTCAAAGCTGAAGAGCACCCCCATGCAAGGGAGCGGGGGCCAGCTGAATTTCGGCCTGCCGGTAGCGC
CAAATGAGTCAGCTGGCAGCATGGTGAATGGCATGCAGAACCAGGACCCAGTGGGACAGGGGTACCTGGC
TCACCAGCTCCTCGGCGACAGCATGCAGCACCCGGGGGCAGGCCGCCCCGGTCAGCAGATGCTTGGGCAG
ATTAGTGCTACCTCACACATCAACATCTACCAAGGGCCAGAGAGCTGCCTGCCAGGGGCTCACGGCATGG
GCAGCCAGCCGTCAAGCTTGGCAGTTGTCAGGGGCTACCAGCCATGTGCCAGCTTTGGGGGCAGCAGGCG
CCAGGCTATGCCGAGGGACAGCCTTGCTCTGCAGTCAGGACAGCTCAGTGACACAAGTCAGACCTGCAGG
GTGAATGGTATCAAGATGGAGATGAAAGGGCAGCCCCATCCGCTGTGCTCTAATCTGCAGAATTACTCTG
GTCAGTTCTATGACCAAACCGTGGGCTTCAGTCAGCAAGACACGAAAGCTGGTTCATTCTCTATTTCAGA
CGCCAGCTGCCTGCTACAGGGGACCAGCGCCAAAAACTCTGAGTTACTTTCCCCAGGTGCTAATCAGGTG
ACAAGCACAGTGGACAGCCTCGACAGCCATGACCTGGAAGGGGTACAGATTGACTTCGATGCCATCATAG
ACGATGGGGACCACTCCAGCCTGATGTCGGGGGCCCTGAGCCCAAGTATCATTCAGAACCTTTCCCATAG
CTCCTCCCGCCTCACCACGCCTCGGGCGTCCCTCCCATTCCCAGCGCTGTCCATGAGCACCACCAACATG
GCTATCGGGGACATGAGTTCTTTGCTGACCTCCCTAGCGGAAGAAAGCAAATTCCTTGCAGTTATGCAAT
CTAGAGGGCCCGTTTAAACCCGCTGATCAGCCTCGACTGTGCCTTCTAGTTGCCAGCCATCTGTTGTTTG
CCCCTCCCCCGTGCCTTCCTTGACC
