>Addgene plasmid #84919 | hGli3 6x his | addgene partial sequence | sequence record 166016 | CMV-F 5'-CGCAAATGGGCGGTAGGCGTG-3'
AGCAGAGCTCTCTGGCTAACTAGAGAACCCACTGCTTACTGGCTTATCGAAATTAATACGACTCACTATA
GGGAGACCCAAGCTGGCTAGCGTTTAAACTTAAGCTTACCATGGGGGGTTCTCATCATCATCATCATCAT
GGTATGGCTAGCATGACTGGTGGACAGCAAATGGGTCGGGATCTGTACGACGATGACGATAAGGTACCAG
GATCCAGTGTGGTGGAATTCTGCAGATATCCAGCACAGTGGCGGCCGCTCGAGTCTAGAATGGAGGCCCA
GTCCCACAGCTCCACGACCACTGAAAAGAAAAAAGTTGAGAATTCCATAGTGAAGTGCTCCACTCGAACA
GATGTGAGCGAGAAAGCCGTTGCCTCCAGCACCACTTCTAATGAGGATGAAAGTCCTGGACAGACTTATC
ACAGAGAGAGAAGAAACGCAATCACTATGCAGCCACAGAATGTCCAGGGGCTCAGCAAAGTCAGTGAGGA
ACCTTCAACATCGAGTGACGAGAGGGCCTCATTGATCAAGAAAGAGATCCATGGGTCCCTGCCACACGTG
GCGGAGCCCTCTGTGCCGTACCGCGGGACGGTGTTTGCCATGGACCCCAGGAATGGTTACATGGAGCCCC
ACTACCACCCTCCTCATCTTTTCCCTGCCTTCCATCCTCCTGTACCAATTGATGCCAGACATCATGAGGG
CCGTTACCATTACGATCCATCTCCGATTCCTCCATTGCATATGACTTCCGCCTTATCTAGTAGCCCTACG
TATCCGGACCTGCCCTTCATTAGGATCTCCCCACACCGGAACCCCACTGCTGCTTCCGAGTCTCCCTTCA
GCCCTCCACATCCCTACATTAATCCCTACATGGACTATATCCGCTCCTTGCACAGCAGCCCATCGCTCTC
