>Addgene plasmid #84919 | hGli3 6x his | addgene partial sequence | sequence record 166017 | BGH-rev 5'-TAGAAGGCACAGTCGAGG-3'
CCTCTAGATTGCATAACTGCAAGGAATTTGCTTTCTTCCGCTAGGGAGGTCAGCAAAGAACTCATGTCCC
CGATAGCCATGTTGGTGGTGCTCATGGACAGCGCTGGGAATGGGAGGGACGCCCGAGGCGTGGTGAGGCG
GGAGGAGCTATGGGAAAGGTTCTGAATGATACTTGGGCTCAGGGCCCCCGACATCAGGCTGGAGTGGTCC
CCATCGTCTATGATGGCATCGAAGTCAATCTGTACCCCTTCCAGGTCATGGCTGTCGAGGCTGTCCACTG
TGCTTGTCACCTGATTAGCACCTGGGGAAAGTAACTCAGAGTTTTTGGCGCTGGTCCCCTGTAGCAGGCA
GCTGGCGTCTGAAATAGAGAATGAACCAGCTTTCGTGTCTTGCTGACTGAAGCCCACGGTTTGGTCATAG
AACTGACCAGAGTAATTCTGCAGATTAGAGCACAGCGGATGGGGCTGCCCTTTCATCTCCATCTTGATAC
CATTCACCCTGCAGGTCTGACTTGTGTCACTGAGCTGTCCTGACTGCAGAGCAAGGCTGTCCCTCGGCAT
AGCCTGGCGCCTGCTGCCCCCAAAGCTGGCACATGGCTGGTAGCCCCTGACAACTGCCAAGCTTGACGGC
TGGCTGCCCATGCCGTGAGCCCCTGGCAGGCAGCTCTCTGGCCCTTGGTAGATGTTGATGTGTGAGGTAG
CACTAATCTGCCCAAGCATCTGCTGACCGGGGCGGCCTGCCCCCGGGTGCTGCATGCTGTCGCCGAGGAG
CTGGTGAGCCAGGTACCCCTGTCCCACTGGGTCCTGGTTCTGCATGCCATTCACCATGCTGCCAGCTGAC
TCATTTGGCGCTACCGGCAGGCCGAAATTCAGCTGGCCCCCGCTCCCTTGCATGGGGGTGCTCTTCAGCT
TTGAGGCTTGAATCCCGGCACCACAGGCACCGTCGAGTGCACCAGGGGCCACTGGCTGCCTGTTGAGACA
GTTCCCATACTGCGGGGCCTTACAGGGCTGTTCATGGAAGGCGTTTCCACTGGTGCCACTTCCGGGGCTG
TTGTG
