>Addgene plasmid #84919 | hGli3 6x his | addgene partial sequence | sequence record 166588 | pcDNAM-rev 5'-CTTCCAGGGTCAAGGAAGG-3'
GATGGCTGGCAACTAGAAGGCACAGTCGAGGCTGATCAGCGGGTTTAAACGGGCCCTCTAGATTGCATAA
CTGCAAGGAATTTGCTTTCTTCCGCTAGGGAGGTCAGCAAAGAACTCATGTCCCCGATAGCCATGTTGGT
GGTGCTCATGGACAGCGCTGGGAATGGGAGGGACGCCCGAGGCGTGGTGAGGCGGGAGGAGCTATGGGAA
AGGTTCTGAATGATACTTGGGCTCAGGGCCCCCGACATCAGGCTGGAGTGGTCCCCATCGTCTATGATGG
CATCGAAGTCAATCTGTACCCCTTCCAGGTCATGGCTGTCGAGGCTGTCCACTGTGCTTGTCACCTGATT
AGCACCTGGGGAAAGTAACTCAGAGTTTTTGGCGCTGGTCCCCTGTAGCAGGCAGCTGGCGTCTGAAATA
GAGAATGAACCAGCTTTCGTGTCTTGCTGACTGAAGCCCACGGTTTGGTCATAGAACTGACCAGAGTAAT
TCTGCAGATTAGAGCACAGCGGATGGGGCTGCCCTTTCATCTCCATCTTGATACCATTCACCCTGCAGGT
CTGACTTGTGTCACTGAGCTGTCCTGACTGCAGAGCAAGGCTGTCCCTCGGCATAGCCTGGCGCCTGCTG
CCCCCAAAGCTGGCACATGGCTGGTAGCCCCTGACAACTGCCAAGCTTGACGGCTGGCTGCCCATGCCGT
GAGCCCCTGGCA
