[The description below was written by a language model from this plasmid's Addgene catalogue record.]
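Description:
hGli3 6x his is a mammalian expression plasmid built on the pcDNA3.1-HisC backbone (about 5.5 kb without insert) that carries the human GLI3 coding sequence, GLI family zinc finger 3, as an insert of roughly 4.7 kb. The size of the insert is consistent with the full-length form of the protein, although the record does not explicitly say so. Expression is driven by the CMV promoter, a strong constitutive viral promoter suited to high-level transient expression in many mammalian cell lines. The backbone supplies a 6xHis tag that is fused to the N terminus of GLI3, allowing the protein to be detected with anti-His antibodies or captured on metal-affinity resin. The use of a BGH reverse sequencing primer indicates that a bovine growth hormone polyadenylation region lies downstream of the insert, as is typical of this vector family.

The insert was placed by restriction cloning with XbaI at both the 5′ and 3′ junctions, so the cloning was non-directional. The record does not state whether the sites were preserved. In bacteria the plasmid is maintained at high copy number under ampicillin selection. In mammalian cells it carries a neomycin resistance marker, so stable transfectants can be selected with G418. No feature table was provided, so details such as the origins of replication are not documented here.

The stated purpose is mammalian expression of Gli3. GLI3 is a zinc finger transcription factor that acts in the Hedgehog signalling pathway, and a tagged overexpression construct like this one is typically used to study its transcriptional activity, processing or protein interactions in cultured cells.
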