Addgene plasmid #84919: hGli3 6x his
Purpose: mammalian expression of Gli3
Depositing lab: Martin Fernandez-Zapico. Depositing organization: Mayo Foundation for Medical Education and Research.
Backbone
  Vector backbone: pcDNA3.1-HisC
  Backbone size w/o insert (bp): 5500
  Vector type: Mammalian Expression
  Selectable markers: Neomycin (select with G418)
Growth in bacteria
  Bacterial resistance: Ampicillin, 100 μg/mL
  Growth temperature: 37°C
  Growth strain: DH5alpha
  Copy number: High Copy
Gene/Insert
  Gene/Insert name: Gli3 (alt name: GLI family zinc finger 3)
  Species: H. sapiens (human)
  Insert size (bp): 4740
  Entrez Gene: GLI3 (a.k.a. ACLS, GCPS, GLI3-190, GLI3FL, PAP-A, PAPA, PAPA1, PAPB, PHS, PPDIV)
  Promoter: CMV
  Tag / fusion protein: 6xHis (N terminal on backbone)
  Cloning method: Restriction Enzyme; 5′ cloning site XbaI (unknown if destroyed); 3′ cloning site XbaI (unknown if destroyed)
  Sequencing primers: 5′ CMV-F; 3′ BGH-rev
Terms and licenses: Academic/Nonprofit Terms; Industry Terms: Not Available to Industry
How to cite: hGli3 6x his was a gift from Martin Fernandez-Zapico (Addgene plasmid # 84919 ; http://n2t.net/addgene:84919 ; RRID:Addgene_84919)
